Addgene plasmid #98357: OXSM_pLX307
Purpose: Lentiviral expression of OXSM
Depositing lab: William Hahn & Sefi Rosenbluh. Depositing organization: Monash University. Publication: Genetic and Proteomic Interrogation of Lower Confidence Candidate Genes Reveals Signaling Networks in beta-Catenin-Active Cancers. Rosenbluh J, Mercer J, Shrestha Y, Oliver R, Tamayo P, Doench JG, Tirosh I, Piccioni F, Hartenian E, Horn H, Fagbami L, Root DE, Jaffe J, Lage K, Boehm JS, Hahn WC. Cell Syst. 2016 Sep 28;3(3):302-316.e4. doi: 10.1016/j.cels.2016.09.001. PubMed 27684187.
Backbone
  Vector backbone: pLX307
  Backbone manufacturer: David Root (Addgene plasmid # 41392)
  Vector type: Mammalian Expression, Lentiviral
  Selectable markers: Puromycin
Growth in bacteria
  Bacterial resistance: Ampicillin, 100 μg/mL
  Growth temperature: 37°C
  Growth strain: NEB Stable
  Copy number: High Copy
Gene/Insert
  Gene/Insert name: OXSM
  Species: H. sapiens (human)
  Entrez Gene: OXSM (a.k.a. FASN2D, KASI, KS)
  Promoter: E1Fa
  Tag / fusion protein: V5 (C terminal on backbone)
  Cloning method: Gateway Cloning
  Sequencing primers: 5′ TTCTTCCATTTCAGGTGTCGTGAG; 3′ GTGGATACGCTGCTTTAATGCCTT
Terms and licenses: Academic/Nonprofit Terms; Industry Terms: Not Available to Industry
How to cite: OXSM_pLX307 was a gift from William Hahn & Sefi Rosenbluh (Addgene plasmid # 98357 ; http://n2t.net/addgene:98357 ; RRID:Addgene_98357)
