[The description below was written by a language model from this plasmid's Addgene catalogue record and pLannotate feature annotations shown in this document.]
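Description:
OXSM_pLX307 is a third-generation-style, self-inactivating HIV-1 lentiviral expression plasmid carrying the human OXSM open reading frame in the pLX307 Gateway destination backbone. OXSM is annotated as having a possible role in the biosynthesis of lipoic acid and of longer-chain fatty acids needed for optimal mitochondrial function. In bacteria the plasmid is maintained by a high-copy ColE1/pUC-type origin and selected with ampicillin through the β-lactamase gene. An f1 origin and remnants of lac, T7 and T3 cloning-vector sequence are also present.

The viral genome is transcribed from an RSV promoter fused to a truncated 5' LTR. It contains the Ψ packaging signal with a gag fragment, the RRE for Rev-dependent nuclear export, a cPPT/CTS, WPRE to enhance transcript expression, and a ΔU3 3' LTR that inactivates LTR promoter activity after integration. Two internal cassettes lie between the LTRs. An SV40 early promoter drives puromycin N-acetyltransferase for selection of transduced mammalian cells. The EF-1α promoter (listed as "E1Fa" in the catalogue) drives OXSM. The ORF is flanked by attB1 and attB2 sites left by Gateway recombination and is followed by a backbone-encoded V5 epitope, giving a C-terminally tagged protein that can be detected with anti-V5 antibodies.

Two sequence records are annotated, a 9,787 nt depositor sequence and a 9,847 nt sequencing result. They agree in feature order. The longer one has about 60 extra nucleotides between the V5 tag and WPRE, called as a short U6 promoter fragment, whose significance the record does not explain. The construct is intended for packaging into lentivirus for stable, constitutive OXSM overexpression in mammalian cells, and it was deposited with a study of candidate genes in β-catenin-active cancers.
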