Features (pLannotate 1.2.2; 33 found; start..end, strand, type, name):
     25..91      +  CDS            small t antigen (fragment): SV40 (simian virus 40) small t antigen
     98..1276    +  promoter       EF-1α promoter: strong constitutive promoter for human elongation factor EF-1α
   1297..1314    +  protein_bind   attB1 (fragment): mutant version of attB; core recombination site for the Gateway® BP reaction BP Clonase™
   1320..2696    +  CDS            OXSM: OXSM_HUMAN - Experimental evidence at protein level: Swiss-Prot protein existence level 1. May play a role in the biosynthesis of lipoic acid as well as longer chain fatty acids required for optimal mitochondrial function. From Homo sapiens (Human).
   2698..2722    -  protein_bind   attB2: mutant version of attB; recombination site for the Gateway® BP reaction BP Clonase™
   2730..2771    +  CDS            V5 tag: epitope tag from simian virus 5
   2822..3410    +  misc_feature   WPRE: woodchuck hepatitis virus posttranscriptional regulatory element
   3461..3480    +  misc_feature   cPPT/CTS (fragment): central polypurine tract and central termination sequence of HIV-1
   3482..3715    +  LTR            3' LTR (ΔU3): self-inactivating 3' long terminal repeat (LTR) from HIV-1
   3793..3914    +  polyA_signal   SV40 poly(A) signal: SV40 polyadenylation signal
   3954..4089    +  rep_origin     SV40 ori: SV40 origin of replication
   4110..4128    -  promoter       T7 promoter: promoter for bacteriophage T7 RNA polymerase
   4136..4291    +  CDS            lacZα (fragment): LacZα fragment of β-galactosidase; lacZ fragment
   4296..4724    +  rep_origin     f1 ori (sequence partly withheld): f1 bacteriophage origin of replication; arrow indicates direction of (+) strand synthesis
   4777..4881    +  promoter       AmpR promoter: bla
   4882..5742    +  CDS            AmpR: β-lactamase; bla; confers resistance to ampicillin, carbenicillin, and related antibiotics
   5913..6501    +  rep_origin     ori: high-copy-number ColE1/pMB1/pBR322/pUC origin of replication
   6684..6776    +  CDS            lacI (fragment): lac repressor; lacI; The lac repressor binds to the lac operator to inhibit transcription in E. coli. This inhibition can be relieved by adding lactose or isopropyl-β-D-thiogalactopyranoside (IPTG).
   6789..6810    +  protein_bind   CAP binding site: CAP binding activates transcription in the presence of cAMP. E. coli catabolite activator protein
   6825..6855    +  promoter       lac promoter: promoter for the E. coli lac operon
   6863..6879    +  protein_bind   lac operator: The lac repressor binds to the lac operator to inhibit transcription in E. coli. This inhibition can be relieved by adding lactose or isopropyl-β-D-thiogalactopyranoside (IPTG). lac repressor encoded by lacI
   6924..6942    +  promoter       T3 promoter: promoter for bacteriophage T3 RNA polymerase
   6970..7196    +  promoter       RSV promoter: Rous sarcoma virus enhancer/promoter
   7197..7377    +  LTR            5' LTR (truncated): truncated 5' long terminal repeat (LTR) from HIV-1
   7424..7549    +  misc_feature   HIV-1 Ψ: packaging signal of human immunodeficiency virus type 1
   7533..7896    +  CDS            HIV-1 gag (fragment): gag protein from human immunodeficiency virus 1; gag
   8042..8275    +  misc_feature   RRE: The Rev response element (RRE) of HIV-1 allows for Rev-dependent mRNA export from the nucleus to the cytoplasm.
   8652..8678    +  CDS            Rev (fragment): human immunodeficiency virus 1 (HIV-1) Rev protein; rev; enhances nuclear export of unspliced and incompletely spliced viral mRNAs
   8685..8708    +  promoter       SV40 promoter (fragment): SV40 early promoter
   8709..8780    +  promoter       SV40 promoter (fragment): SV40 enhancer and early promoter
   8804..8939    +  rep_origin     SV40 ori: SV40 origin of replication
   8985..9581    +  CDS            PuroR (fragment): puromycin N-acetyltransferase; pac from Streptomyces; confers resistance to puromycin
   9630..9747    +  misc_feature   cPPT/CTS: central polypurine tract and central termination sequence of HIV-1
>Addgene plasmid #98357 | OXSM_pLX307 | depositor full sequence | sequence record 180262 | Full Sequence
GGCTCGAGGCCTGCAGGTGCAAAGATGGATAAAGTTTTAAACAGAGAGGAATCTTTGCAGCTAATGGACC
TTCTAGGTCTTGAAAGGAGTGGGAATTGGCTCCGGTGCCCGTCAGTGGGCAGAGCGCACATCGCCCACAG
TCCCCGAGAAGTTGGGGGGAGGGGTCGGCAATTGAACCGGTGCCTAGAGAAGGTGGCGCGGGGTAAACTG
GGAAAGTGATGTCGTGTACTGGCTCCGCCTTTTTCCCGAGGGTGGGGGAGAACCGTATATAAGTGCAGTA
GTCGCCGTGAACGTTCTTTTTCGCAACGGGTTTGCCGCCAGAACACAGGTAAGTGCCGTGTGTGGTTCCC
GCGGGCCTGGCCTCTTTACGGGTTATGGCCCTTGCGTGCCTTGAATTACTTCCACCTGGCTGCAGTACGT
GATTCTTGATCCCGAGCTTCGGGTTGGAAGTGGGTGGGAGAGTTCGAGGCCTTGCGCTTAAGGAGCCCCT
TCGCCTCGTGCTTGAGTTGAGGCCTGGCCTGGGCGCTGGGGCCGCCGCGTGCGAATCTGGTGGCACCTTC
GCGCCTGTCTCGCTGCTTTCGATAAGTCTCTAGCCATTTAAAATTTTTGATGACCTGCTGCGACGCTTTT
TTTCTGGCAAGATAGTCTTGTAAATGCGGGCCAAGATCTGCACACTGGTATTTCGGTTTTTGGGGCCGCG
GGCGGCGACGGGGCCCGTGCGTCCCAGCGCACATGTTCGGCGAGGCGGGGCCTGCGAGCGCGGCCACCGA
GAATCGGACGGGGGTAGTCTCAAGCTGGCCGGCCTGCTCTGGTGCCTGGCCTCGCGCCGCCGTGTATCGC
CCCGCCCTGGGCGGCAAGGCTGGCCCGGTCGGCACCAGTTGCGTGAGCGGAAAGATGGCCGCTTCCCGGC
CCTGCTGCAGGGAGCTCAAAATGGAGGACGCGGCGCTCGGGAGAGCGGGCGGGTGAGTCACCCACACAAA
GGAAAAGGGCCTTTCCGTCCTCAGCCGTCGCTTCATGTGACTCCACGGAGTACCGGGCGCCGTCCAGGCA
CCTCGATTAGTTCTCGAGCTTTTGGAGTACGTCGTCTTTAGGTTGGGGGGAGGGGTTTTATGCGATGGAG
TTTCCCCACACTGAGTGGGTGGAGACTGAAGTTAGGCCAGCTTGGCACTTGATGTAATTCTCCTTGGAAT
TTGCCCTTTTTGAGTTTGGATCTTGGTTCATTCTCAAGCCTCAGACAGTGGTTCAAAGTTTTTTTCTTCC
ATTTCAGGTGTCGTGAGGCTAGCATCGATTGATCAACAAGTTTGTACAAAAAAGTTGGCATGTCCAACTG
CCTGCAAAATTTCCTGAAAATTACAAGCACTCGTCTTCTATGTTCAAGATTATGCCAACAGTTAAGAAGT
AAAAGGAAGTTTTTCGGAACTGTGCCAATATCCAGATTGCATAGGCGAGTTGTCATTACAGGCATTGGCT
TAGTGACTCCTCTTGGTGTTGGAACTCACCTGGTTTGGGATCGTCTTATCGGAGGAGAGAGTGGAATTGT
TTCACTGGTTGGTGAAGAGTATAAGAGTATCCCTTGCAGTGTTGCTGCTTATGTGCCAAGAGGTAGTGAT
GAAGGTCAGTTCAATGAACAAAACTTTGTGTCCAAATCAGATATCAAGTCCATGTCTTCTCCCACCATCA
TGGCCATTGGGGCTGCAGAATTAGCCATGAAGGATTCTGGCTGGCATCCTCAGTCAGAAGCTGATCAAGT
GGCTACTGGTGTTGCAATTGGCATGGGAATGATTCCTCTTGAAGTTGTTTCTGAAACTGCTTTGAATTTT
CAGACAAAAGGTTACAATAAAGTTAGCCCATTTTTTGTCCCTAAGATTCTGGTCAATATGGCAGCAGGCC
AGGTCAGCATTCGATATAAACTCAAGGGCCCAAATCATGCAGTATCCACAGCCTGTACCACAGGAGCTCA
TGCTGTGGGAGACTCATTTAGATTTATAGCCCATGGTGATGCTGATGTGATGGTGGCTGGAGGTACAGAT
TCTTGTATTAGCCCTTTATCTCTTGCTGGGTTTTCCAGAGCCCGGGCTCTGAGCACAAACTCAGATCCCA
AGTTGGCATGTCGACCATTTCATCCAAAGAGAGATGGTTTTGTAATGGGAGAAGGTGCAGCTGTGCTGGT
GCTGGAAGAATATGAACATGCTGTTCAAAGAAGAGCCCGGATCTATGCAGAAGTTTTGGGCTATGGACTC
TCAGGTGATGCTGGTCACATAACTGCCCCTGATCCTGAAGGAGAAGGTGCCTTAAGGTGTATGGCTGCTG
CTTTAAAAGATGCAGGTGTGCAGCCTGAGGAGATATCCTATATCAATGCACATGCTACTTCCACACCATT
GGGAGATGCTGCTGAAAACAAAGCTATCAAACATCTCTTCAAAGACCATGCATATGCCCTTGCAGTTTCC
TCAACTAAGGGAGCAACAGGACATCTGCTGGGAGCTGCAGGGGCAGTCGAGGCAGCTTTTACCACATTAG
CTTGTTATTATCAAAAACTACCACCTACTTTAAACCTGGATTGTTCGGAACCAGAATTTGATCTCAACTA
TGTTCCACTAAAGGCACAGGAATGGAAAACTGAGAAAAGATTTATTGGCCTCACCAATTCCTTTGGTTTT
GGTGGTACTAATGCAACACTTTGTATTGCTGGACTGTACCCAACTTTCTTGTACAAAGTGGTTGATATCG
GTAAGCCTATCCCTAACCCTCTCCTCGGTCTCGATTCTACGTAGTAATGAACTAGTACCGGTTAAGTCGA
CAATCAACGCGTTAAGTCGACAATCAACCTCTGGATTACAAAATTTGTGAAAGATTGACTGGTATTCTTA
ACTATGTTGCTCCTTTTACGCTATGTGGATACGCTGCTTTAATGCCTTTGTATCATGCTATTGCTTCCCG
TATGGCTTTCATTTTCTCCTCCTTGTATAAATCCTGGTTGCTGTCTCTTTATGAGGAGTTGTGGCCCGTT
GTCAGGCAACGTGGCGTGGTGTGCACTGTGTTTGCTGACGCAACCCCCACTGGTTGGGGCATTGCCACCA
CCTGTCAGCTCCTTTCCGGGACTTTCGCTTTCCCCCTCCCTATTGCCACGGCGGAACTCATCGCCGCCTG
CCTTGCCCGCTGCTGGACAGGGGCTCGGCTGTTGGGCACTGACAATTCCGTGGTGTTGTCGGGGAAATCA
TCGTCCTTTCCTTGGCTGCTCGCCTGTGTTGCCACCTGGATTCTGCGCGGGACGTCCTTCTGCTACGTCC
CTTCGGCCCTCAATCCAGCGGACCTTCCTTCCCGCGGCCTGCTGCCGGCTCTGCGGCCTCTTCCGCGTCT
TCGCCTTCGCCCTCAGACGAGTCGGATCTCCCTTTGGGCCGCCTCCCCGCGTCGACTTTAAGACCAATGA
CTTACAAGGCAGCTGTAGATCTTAGCCACTTTTTAAAAGAAAAGGGGGGACTGGAAGGGCTAATTCACTC
CCAACGAAGACAAGATCTGCTTTTTGCTTGTACTGGGTCTCTCTGGTTAGACCAGATCTGAGCCTGGGAG
CTCTCTGGCTAACTAGGGAACCCACTGCTTAAGCCTCAATAAAGCTTGCCTTGAGTGCTTCAAGTAGTGT
GTGCCCGTCTGTTGTGTGACTCTGGTAACTAGAGATCCCTCAGACCCTTTTAGTCAGTGTGGAAAATCTC
TAGCAGTACGTATAGTAGTTCATGTCATCTTATTATTCAGTATTTATAACTTGCAAAGAAATGAATATCA
GAGAGTGAGAGGAACTTGTTTATTGCAGCTTATAATGGTTACAAATAAAGCAATAGCATCACAAATTTCA
CAAATAAAGCATTTTTTTCACTGCATTCTAGTTGTGGTTTGTCCAAACTCATCAATGTATCTTATCATGT
CTGGCTCTAGCTATCCCGCCCCTAACTCCGCCCATCCCGCCCCTAACTCCGCCCAGTTCCGCCCATTCTC
CGCCCCATGGCTGACTAATTTTTTTTATTTATGCAGAGGCCGAGGCCGCCTCGGCCTCTGAGCTATTCCA
GAAGTAGTGAGGAGGCTTTTTTGGAGGCCTAGGGACGTACCCAATTCGCCCTATAGTGAGTCGTATTACG
CGCGCTCACTGGCCGTCGTTTTACAACGTCGTGACTGGGAAAACCCTGGCGTTACCCAACTTAATCGCCT
TGCAGCACATCCCCCTTTCGCCAGCTGGCGTAATAGCGAAGAGGCCCGCACCGATCGCCCTTCCCAACAG
TTGCGCAGCCTGAATGGCGAATGGG
[124 nt withheld, positions 4296-4419]
C
[91 nt withheld, positions 4421-4511]
A
[49 nt withheld, positions 4513-4561]
CCTTTGACGTTGGAGTCCACGTTCTTT
[37 nt withheld, positions 4589-4625]
ACCCTATCTCGGTCTATTCTTTTGATTTATAAGGGATTTTGCCGATTTCGGCCTATTGGTTAAAAAATGA
GCTGATTTAACAAAAATTTAACGCGAATTTTAACAAAATATTAACGCTTACAATTTAGGTGGCACTTTTC
GGGGAAATGTGCGCGGAACCCCTATTTGTTTATTTTTCTAAATACATTCAAATATGTATCCGCTCATGAG
ACAATAACCCTGATAAATGCTTCAATAATATTGAAAAAGGAAGAGTATGAGTATTCAACATTTCCGTGTC
GCCCTTATTCCCTTTTTTGCGGCATTTTGCCTTCCTGTTTTTGCTCACCCAGAAACGCTGGTGAAAGTAA
AAGATGCTGAAGATCAGTTGGGTGCACGAGTGGGTTACATCGAACTGGATCTCAACAGCGGTAAGATCCT
TGAGAGTTTTCGCCCCGAAGAACGTTTTCCAATGATGAGCACTTTTAAAGTTCTGCTATGTGGCGCGGTA
TTATCCCGTATTGACGCCGGGCAAGAGCAACTCGGTCGCCGCATACACTATTCTCAGAATGACTTGGTTG
AGTACTCACCAGTCACAGAAAAGCATCTTACGGATGGCATGACAGTAAGAGAATTATGCAGTGCTGCCAT
AACCATGAGTGATAACACTGCGGCCAACTTACTTCTGACAACGATCGGAGGACCGAAGGAGCTAACCGCT
TTTTTGCACAACATGGGGGATCATGTAACTCGCCTTGATCGTTGGGAACCGGAGCTGAATGAAGCCATAC
CAAACGACGAGCGTGACACCACGATGCCTGTAGCAATGGCAACAACGTTGCGCAAACTATTAACTGGCGA
ACTACTTACTCTAGCTTCCCGGCAACAATTAATAGACTGGATGGAGGCGGATAAAGTTGCAGGACCACTT
CTGCGCTCGGCCCTTCCGGCTGGCTGGTTTATTGCTGATAAATCTGGAGCCGGTGAGCGTGGGTCTCGCG
GTATCATTGCAGCACTGGGGCCAGATGGTAAGCCCTCCCGTATCGTAGTTATCTACACGACGGGGAGTCA
GGCAACTATGGATGAACGAAATAGACAGATCGCTGAGATAGGTGCCTCACTGATTAAGCATTGGTAACTG
TCAGACCAAGTTTACTCATATATACTTTAGATTGATTTAAAACTTCATTTTTAATTTAAAAGGATCTAGG
TGAAGATCCTTTTTGATAATCTCATGACCAAAATCCCTTAACGTGAGTTTTCGTTCCACTGAGCGTCAGA
CCCCGTAGAAAAGATCAAAGGATCTTCTTGAGATCCTTTTTTTCTGCGCGTAATCTGCTGCTTGCAAACA
AAAAAACCACCGCTACCAGCGGTGGTTTGTTTGCCGGATCAAGAGCTACCAACTCTTTTTCCGAAGGTAA
CTGGCTTCAGCAGAGCGCAGATACCAAATACTGTTCTTCTAGTGTAGCCGTAGTTAGGCCACCACTTCAA
GAACTCTGTAGCACCGCCTACATACCTCGCTCTGCTAATCCTGTTACCAGTGGCTGCTGCCAGTGGCGAT
AAGTCGTGTCTTACCGGGTTGGACTCAAGACGATAGTTACCGGATAAGGCGCAGCGGTCGGGCTGAACGG
GGGGTTCGTGCACACAGCCCAGCTTGGAGCGAACGACCTACACCGAACTGAGATACCTACAGCGTGAGCT
ATGAGAAAGCGCCACGCTTCCCGAAGGGAGAAAGGCGGACAGGTATCCGGTAAGCGGCAGGGTCGGAACA
GGAGAGCGCACGAGGGAGCTTCCAGGGGGAAACGCCTGGTATCTTTATAGTCCTGTCGGGTTTCGCCACC
TCTGACTTGAGCGTCGATTTTTGTGATGCTCGTCAGGGGGGCGGAGCCTATGGAAAAACGCCAGCAACGC
GGCCTTTTTACGGTTCCTGGCCTTTTGCTGGCCTTTTGCTCACATGTTCTTTCCTGCGTTATCCCCTGAT
TCTGTGGATAACCGTATTACCGCCTTTGAGTGAGCTGATACCGCTCGCCGCAGCCGAACGACCGAGCGCA
GCGAGTCAGTGAGCGAGGAAGCGGAAGAGCGCCCAATACGCAAACCGCCTCTCCCCGCGCGTTGGCCGAT
TCATTAATGCAGCTGGCACGACAGGTTTCCCGACTGGAAAGCGGGCAGTGAGCGCAACGCAATTAATGTG
AGTTAGCTCACTCATTAGGCACCCCAGGCTTTACACTTTATGCTTCCGGCTCGTATGTTGTGTGGAATTG
TGAGCGGATAACAATTTCACACAGGAAACAGCTATGACCATGATTACGCCAAGCGCGCAATTAACCCTCA
CTAAAGGGAACAAAAGCTGGAGCTGCAAGCTTAATGTAGTCTTATGCAATACTCTTGTAGTCTTGCAACA
TGGTAACGATGAGTTAGCAACATGCCTTACAAGGAGAGAAAAAGCACCGTGCATGCCGATTGGTGGAAGT
AAGGTGGTACGATCGTGCCTTATTAGGAAGGCAACAGACGGGTCTGACATGGATTGGACGAACCACTGAA
TTGCCGCATTGCAGAGATATTGTATTTAAGTGCCTAGCTCGATACATAAACGGGTCTCTCTGGTTAGACC
AGATCTGAGCCTGGGAGCTCTCTGGCTAACTAGGGAACCCACTGCTTAAGCCTCAATAAAGCTTGCCTTG
AGTGCTTCAAGTAGTGTGTGCCCGTCTGTTGTGTGACTCTGGTAACTAGAGATCCCTCAGACCCTTTTAG
TCAGTGTGGAAAATCTCTAGCAGTGGCGCCCGAACAGGGACTTGAAAGCGAAAGGGAAACCAGAGGAGCT
CTCTCGACGCAGGACTCGGCTTGCTGAAGCGCGCACGGCAAGAGGCGAGGGGCGGCGACTGGTGAGTACG
CCAAAAATTTTGACTAGCGGAGGCTAGAAGGAGAGAGATGGGTGCGAGAGCGTCAGTATTAAGCGGGGGA
GAATTAGATCGCGATGGGAAAAAATTCGGTTAAGGCCAGGGGGAAAGAAAAAATATAAATTAAAACATAT
AGTATGGGCAAGCAGGGAGCTAGAACGATTCGCAGTTAATCCTGGCCTGTTAGAAACATCAGAAGGCTGT
AGACAAATACTGGGACAGCTACAACCATCCCTTCAGACAGGATCAGAAGAACTTAGATCATTATATAATA
CAGTAGCAACCCTCTATTGTGTGCATCAAAGGATAGAGATAAAAGACACCAAGGAAGCTTTAGACAAGAT
AGAGGAAGAGCAAAACAAAAGTAAGACCACCGCACAGCAAGCGGCCGCTGATCTTCAGACCTGGAGGAGG
AGATATGAGGGACAATTGGAGAAGTGAATTATATAAATATAAAGTAGTAAAAATTGAACCATTAGGAGTA
GCACCCACCAAGGCAAAGAGAAGAGTGGTGCAGAGAGAAAAAAGAGCAGTGGGAATAGGAGCTTTGTTCC
TTGGGTTCTTGGGAGCAGCAGGAAGCACTATGGGCGCAGCGTCAATGACGCTGACGGTACAGGCCAGACA
ATTATTGTCTGGTATAGTGCAGCAGCAGAACAATTTGCTGAGGGCTATTGAGGCGCAACAGCATCTGTTG
CAACTCACAGTCTGGGGCATCAAGCAGCTCCAGGCAAGAATCCTGGCTGTGGAAAGATACCTAAAGGATC
AACAGCTCCTGGGGATTTGGGGTTGCTCTGGAAAACTCATTTGCACCACTGCTGTGCCTTGGAATGCTAG
TTGGAGTAATAAATCTCTGGAACAGATTTGGAATCACACGACCTGGATGGAGTGGGACAGAGAAATTAAC
AATTACACAAGCTTAATACACTCCTTAATTGAAGAATCGCAAAACCAGCAAGAAAAGAATGAACAAGAAT
TATTGGAATTAGATAAATGGGCAAGTTTGTGGAATTGGTTTAACATAACAAATTGGCTGTGGTATATAAA
ATTATTCATAATGATAGTAGGAGGCTTGGTAGGTTTAAGAATAGTTTTTGCTGTACTTTCTATAGTGAAT
AGAGTTAGGCAGGGATATTCACCATTATCGTTTCAGACCCACCTCCCAACCCCGAGGGGACCCATGCATT
GCATCTCAATTAGTCAGCAACCAGGTGTGGAAAGTCCCCAGGCTCCCCAGCAGGCAGAAGTATGCAAAGC
ATGCGTCTCAATTAGTCAGCAACCATAGTCCCGCCCCTAACTCCGCCCATCCCGCCCCTAACTCCGCCCA
GTTCCGCCCATTCTCCGCCCCATGGCTGACTAATTTTTTTTATTTATGCAGAGGCCGAGGCCGCCTCGGC
CTCTGAGCTATTCCAGAAGTAGTGAGGAGGCTTTTTTGGAGGCCTAGGCTTTTGCAAAAAGCTTTCTAGA
GGTACCACCGGAGCTTACCATGACCGAGTACAAGCCCACGGTGCGCCTCGCCACCCGCGACGACGTCCCC
AGGGCCGTACGCACCCTCGCCGCCGCGTTCGCCGACTACCCCGCCACGCGCCACACCGTCGATCCGGACC
GCCACATCGAGCGGGTCACCGAGCTGCAAGAACTCTTCCTCACGCGCGTCGGGCTCGACATCGGCAAGGT
GTGGGTCGCGGACGACGGCGCCGCCGTGGCGGTCTGGACCACGCCGGAGAGCGTCGAAGCGGGGGCGGTG
TTCGCCGAGATCGGCCCGCGCATGGCCGAGTTGAGCGGTTCCCGGCTGGCCGCGCAGCAACAGATGGAAG
GCCTCCTGGCGCCGCACCGGCCCAAGGAGCCCGCGTGGTTCCTGGCCACCGTCGGCGTCTCGCCCGACCA
CCAGGGCAAGGGTCTGGGCAGCGCCGTCGTGCTCCCCGGAGTGGAGGCGGCCGAGCGCGCCGGGGTGCCC
GCCTTCCTGGAGACCTCCGCGCCCCGCAACCTCCCCTTCTACGAGCGGCTCGGCTTCACCGTCACCGCCG
ACGTCGAGGTGCCCGAAGGACCGCGCACCTGGTGCATGACCCGCAAGCCCGGTGCCAGTTAACGAATTCT
AGATCTTGAGACAAATGGCAGTATTCATCCACAATTTTAAAAGAAAAGGGGGGATTGGGGGGTACAGTGC
AGGGGAAAGAATAGTAGACATAATAGCAACAGACATACAAACTAAAGAATTACAAAAACAAATTACAAAA
ATTCAAAATTTTCGGGTTTATTACAGGGACAGCAGAGATCCACTTTGGCGCC
