Features (pLannotate 1.2.2; 34 found; start..end, strand, type, name):
     25..91      +  CDS            small t antigen (fragment): SV40 (simian virus 40) small t antigen
     98..1276    +  promoter       EF-1α promoter: strong constitutive promoter for human elongation factor EF-1α
   1297..1314    +  protein_bind   attB1 (fragment): mutant version of attB; core recombination site for the Gateway® BP reaction BP Clonase™
   1320..2696    +  CDS            OXSM: OXSM_HUMAN - Experimental evidence at protein level: Swiss-Prot protein existence level 1. May play a role in the biosynthesis of lipoic acid as well as longer chain fatty acids required for optimal mitochondrial function. From Homo sapiens (Human).
   2698..2722    -  protein_bind   attB2: mutant version of attB; recombination site for the Gateway® BP reaction BP Clonase™
   2730..2771    +  CDS            V5 tag: epitope tag from simian virus 5
   2787..2840    +  promoter       U6 promoter (fragment): RNA polymerase III promoter for human U6 snRNA
   2882..3470    +  misc_feature   WPRE: woodchuck hepatitis virus posttranscriptional regulatory element
   3521..3540    +  misc_feature   cPPT/CTS (fragment): central polypurine tract and central termination sequence of HIV-1
   3542..3775    +  LTR            3' LTR (ΔU3): self-inactivating 3' long terminal repeat (LTR) from HIV-1
   3853..3974    +  polyA_signal   SV40 poly(A) signal: SV40 polyadenylation signal
   4014..4149    +  rep_origin     SV40 ori: SV40 origin of replication
   4170..4188    -  promoter       T7 promoter: promoter for bacteriophage T7 RNA polymerase
   4196..4351    +  CDS            lacZα (fragment): LacZα fragment of β-galactosidase; lacZ fragment
   4356..4784    +  rep_origin     f1 ori (sequence partly withheld): f1 bacteriophage origin of replication; arrow indicates direction of (+) strand synthesis
   4837..4941    +  promoter       AmpR promoter: bla
   4942..5802    +  CDS            AmpR: β-lactamase; bla; confers resistance to ampicillin, carbenicillin, and related antibiotics
   5973..6561    +  rep_origin     ori: high-copy-number ColE1/pMB1/pBR322/pUC origin of replication
   6744..6836    +  CDS            lacI (fragment): lac repressor; lacI; The lac repressor binds to the lac operator to inhibit transcription in E. coli. This inhibition can be relieved by adding lactose or isopropyl-β-D-thiogalactopyranoside (IPTG).
   6849..6870    +  protein_bind   CAP binding site: CAP binding activates transcription in the presence of cAMP. E. coli catabolite activator protein
   6885..6915    +  promoter       lac promoter: promoter for the E. coli lac operon
   6923..6939    +  protein_bind   lac operator: The lac repressor binds to the lac operator to inhibit transcription in E. coli. This inhibition can be relieved by adding lactose or isopropyl-β-D-thiogalactopyranoside (IPTG). lac repressor encoded by lacI
   6984..7002    +  promoter       T3 promoter: promoter for bacteriophage T3 RNA polymerase
   7030..7256    +  promoter       RSV promoter: Rous sarcoma virus enhancer/promoter
   7257..7437    +  LTR            5' LTR (truncated): truncated 5' long terminal repeat (LTR) from HIV-1
   7484..7609    +  misc_feature   HIV-1 Ψ: packaging signal of human immunodeficiency virus type 1
   7593..7956    +  CDS            HIV-1 gag (fragment): gag protein from human immunodeficiency virus 1; gag
   8102..8335    +  misc_feature   RRE: The Rev response element (RRE) of HIV-1 allows for Rev-dependent mRNA export from the nucleus to the cytoplasm.
   8712..8738    +  CDS            Rev (fragment): human immunodeficiency virus 1 (HIV-1) Rev protein; rev; enhances nuclear export of unspliced and incompletely spliced viral mRNAs
   8745..8768    +  promoter       SV40 promoter (fragment): SV40 early promoter
   8769..8840    +  promoter       SV40 promoter (fragment): SV40 enhancer and early promoter
   8864..8999    +  rep_origin     SV40 ori: SV40 origin of replication
   9045..9641    +  CDS            PuroR (fragment): puromycin N-acetyltransferase; pac from Streptomyces; confers resistance to puromycin
   9690..9807    +  misc_feature   cPPT/CTS: central polypurine tract and central termination sequence of HIV-1
>Addgene plasmid #98357 | OXSM_pLX307 | addgene full sequence | sequence record 190456 | Addgene NGS Result
GGCTCGAGGCCTGCAGGTGCAAAGATGGATAAAGTTTTAAACAGAGAGGAATCTTTGCAGCTAATGGACC
TTCTAGGTCTTGAAAGGAGTGGGAATTGGCTCCGGTGCCCGTCAGTGGGCAGAGCGCACATCGCCCACAG
TCCCCGAGAAGTTGGGGGGAGGGGTCGGCAATTGAACCGGTGCCTAGAGAAGGTGGCGCGGGGTAAACTG
GGAAAGTGATGTCGTGTACTGGCTCCGCCTTTTTCCCGAGGGTGGGGGAGAACCGTATATAAGTGCAGTA
GTCGCCGTGAACGTTCTTTTTCGCAACGGGTTTGCCGCCAGAACACAGGTAAGTGCCGTGTGTGGTTCCC
GCGGGCCTGGCCTCTTTACGGGTTATGGCCCTTGCGTGCCTTGAATTACTTCCACCTGGCTGCAGTACGT
GATTCTTGATCCCGAGCTTCGGGTTGGAAGTGGGTGGGAGAGTTCGAGGCCTTGCGCTTAAGGAGCCCCT
TCGCCTCGTGCTTGAGTTGAGGCCTGGCCTGGGCGCTGGGGCCGCCGCGTGCGAATCTGGTGGCACCTTC
GCGCCTGTCTCGCTGCTTTCGATAAGTCTCTAGCCATTTAAAATTTTTGATGACCTGCTGCGACGCTTTT
TTTCTGGCAAGATAGTCTTGTAAATGCGGGCCAAGATCTGCACACTGGTATTTCGGTTTTTGGGGCCGCG
GGCGGCGACGGGGCCCGTGCGTCCCAGCGCACATGTTCGGCGAGGCGGGGCCTGCGAGCGCGGCCACCGA
GAATCGGACGGGGGTAGTCTCAAGCTGGCCGGCCTGCTCTGGTGCCTGGCCTCGCGCCGCCGTGTATCGC
CCCGCCCTGGGCGGCAAGGCTGGCCCGGTCGGCACCAGTTGCGTGAGCGGAAAGATGGCCGCTTCCCGGC
CCTGCTGCAGGGAGCTCAAAATGGAGGACGCGGCGCTCGGGAGAGCGGGCGGGTGAGTCACCCACACAAA
GGAAAAGGGCCTTTCCGTCCTCAGCCGTCGCTTCATGTGACTCCACGGAGTACCGGGCGCCGTCCAGGCA
CCTCGATTAGTTCTCGAGCTTTTGGAGTACGTCGTCTTTAGGTTGGGGGGAGGGGTTTTATGCGATGGAG
TTTCCCCACACTGAGTGGGTGGAGACTGAAGTTAGGCCAGCTTGGCACTTGATGTAATTCTCCTTGGAAT
TTGCCCTTTTTGAGTTTGGATCTTGGTTCATTCTCAAGCCTCAGACAGTGGTTCAAAGTTTTTTTCTTCC
ATTTCAGGTGTCGTGAGGCTAGCATCGATTGATCAACAAGTTTGTACAAAAAAGTTGGCATGTCCAACTG
CCTGCAAAATTTCCTGAAAATTACAAGCACTCGTCTTCTATGTTCAAGATTATGCCAACAGTTAAGAAGT
AAAAGGAAGTTTTTCGGAACTGTGCCAATATCCAGATTGCATAGGCGAGTTGTCATTACAGGCATTGGCT
TAGTGACTCCTCTTGGTGTTGGAACTCACCTGGTTTGGGATCGTCTTATCGGAGGAGAGAGTGGAATTGT
TTCACTGGTTGGTGAAGAGTATAAGAGTATCCCTTGCAGTGTTGCTGCTTATGTGCCAAGAGGTAGTGAT
GAAGGTCAGTTCAATGAACAAAACTTTGTGTCCAAATCAGATATCAAGTCCATGTCTTCTCCCACCATCA
TGGCCATTGGGGCTGCAGAATTAGCCATGAAGGATTCTGGCTGGCATCCTCAGTCAGAAGCTGATCAAGT
GGCTACTGGTGTTGCAATTGGCATGGGAATGATTCCTCTTGAAGTTGTTTCTGAAACTGCTTTGAATTTT
CAGACAAAAGGTTACAATAAAGTTAGCCCATTTTTTGTCCCTAAGATTCTGGTCAATATGGCAGCAGGCC
AGGTCAGCATTCGATATAAACTCAAGGGCCCAAATCATGCAGTATCCACAGCCTGTACCACAGGAGCTCA
TGCTGTGGGAGACTCATTTAGATTTATAGCCCATGGTGATGCTGATGTGATGGTGGCTGGAGGTACAGAT
TCTTGTATTAGCCCTTTATCTCTTGCTGGGTTTTCCAGAGCCCGGGCTCTGAGCACAAACTCAGATCCCA
AGTTGGCATGTCGACCATTTCATCCAAAGAGAGATGGTTTTGTAATGGGAGAAGGTGCAGCTGTGCTGGT
GCTGGAAGAATATGAACATGCTGTTCAAAGAAGAGCCCGGATCTATGCAGAAGTTTTGGGCTATGGACTC
TCAGGTGATGCTGGTCACATAACTGCCCCTGATCCTGAAGGAGAAGGTGCCTTAAGGTGTATGGCTGCTG
CTTTAAAAGATGCAGGTGTGCAGCCTGAGGAGATATCCTATATCAATGCACATGCTACTTCCACACCATT
GGGAGATGCTGCTGAAAACAAAGCTATCAAACATCTCTTCAAAGACCATGCATATGCCCTTGCAGTTTCC
TCAACTAAGGGAGCAACAGGACATCTGCTGGGAGCTGCAGGGGCAGTCGAGGCAGCTTTTACCACATTAG
CTTGTTATTATCAAAAACTACCACCTACTTTAAACCTGGATTGTTCGGAACCAGAATTTGATCTCAACTA
TGTTCCACTAAAGGCACAGGAATGGAAAACTGAGAAAAGATTTATTGGCCTCACCAATTCCTTTGGTTTT
GGTGGTACTAATGCAACACTTTGTATTGCTGGACTGTACCCAACTTTCTTGTACAAAGTGGTTGATATCG
GTAAGCCTATCCCTAACCCTCTCCTCGGTCTCGATTCTACGTAGTAATGAACTAGTCCGTAACTTGAAAG
TATTTCGATTTCTTGGCTTTATATATCTTGTGGAAAGGACGACCGACTCACGCAGTGAAACAGGATACGC
GTTAAGTCGACAATCAACCTCTGGATTACAAAATTTGTGAAAGATTGACTGGTATTCTTAACTATGTTGC
TCCTTTTACGCTATGTGGATACGCTGCTTTAATGCCTTTGTATCATGCTATTGCTTCCCGTATGGCTTTC
ATTTTCTCCTCCTTGTATAAATCCTGGTTGCTGTCTCTTTATGAGGAGTTGTGGCCCGTTGTCAGGCAAC
GTGGCGTGGTGTGCACTGTGTTTGCTGACGCAACCCCCACTGGTTGGGGCATTGCCACCACCTGTCAGCT
CCTTTCCGGGACTTTCGCTTTCCCCCTCCCTATTGCCACGGCGGAACTCATCGCCGCCTGCCTTGCCCGC
TGCTGGACAGGGGCTCGGCTGTTGGGCACTGACAATTCCGTGGTGTTGTCGGGGAAATCATCGTCCTTTC
CTTGGCTGCTCGCCTGTGTTGCCACCTGGATTCTGCGCGGGACGTCCTTCTGCTACGTCCCTTCGGCCCT
CAATCCAGCGGACCTTCCTTCCCGCGGCCTGCTGCCGGCTCTGCGGCCTCTTCCGCGTCTTCGCCTTCGC
CCTCAGACGAGTCGGATCTCCCTTTGGGCCGCCTCCCCGCGTCGACTTTAAGACCAATGACTTACAAGGC
AGCTGTAGATCTTAGCCACTTTTTAAAAGAAAAGGGGGGACTGGAAGGGCTAATTCACTCCCAACGAAGA
CAAGATCTGCTTTTTGCTTGTACTGGGTCTCTCTGGTTAGACCAGATCTGAGCCTGGGAGCTCTCTGGCT
AACTAGGGAACCCACTGCTTAAGCCTCAATAAAGCTTGCCTTGAGTGCTTCAAGTAGTGTGTGCCCGTCT
GTTGTGTGACTCTGGTAACTAGAGATCCCTCAGACCCTTTTAGTCAGTGTGGAAAATCTCTAGCAGTACG
TATAGTAGTTCATGTCATCTTATTATTCAGTATTTATAACTTGCAAAGAAATGAATATCAGAGAGTGAGA
GGAACTTGTTTATTGCAGCTTATAATGGTTACAAATAAAGCAATAGCATCACAAATTTCACAAATAAAGC
ATTTTTTTCACTGCATTCTAGTTGTGGTTTGTCCAAACTCATCAATGTATCTTATCATGTCTGGCTCTAG
CTATCCCGCCCCTAACTCCGCCCATCCCGCCCCTAACTCCGCCCAGTTCCGCCCATTCTCCGCCCCATGG
CTGACTAATTTTTTTTATTTATGCAGAGGCCGAGGCCGCCTCGGCCTCTGAGCTATTCCAGAAGTAGTGA
GGAGGCTTTTTTGGAGGCCTAGGGACGTACCCAATTCGCCCTATAGTGAGTCGTATTACGCGCGCTCACT
GGCCGTCGTTTTACAACGTCGTGACTGGGAAAACCCTGGCGTTACCCAACTTAATCGCCTTGCAGCACAT
CCCCCTTTCGCCAGCTGGCGTAATAGCGAAGAGGCCCGCACCGATCGCCCTTCCCAACAGTTGCGCAGCC
TGAATGGCGAATGGG
[124 nt withheld, positions 4356-4479]
C
[91 nt withheld, positions 4481-4571]
A
[49 nt withheld, positions 4573-4621]
CCTTTGACGTTGGAGTCCACGTTCTTT
[37 nt withheld, positions 4649-4685]
ACCCTATCTCGGTCTATTCTTTTGATTTATAAGGGATTTTGCCGATTTCGGCCTATTGGTTAAAAAATGA
GCTGATTTAACAAAAATTTAACGCGAATTTTAACAAAATATTAACGCTTACAATTTAGGTGGCACTTTTC
GGGGAAATGTGCGCGGAACCCCTATTTGTTTATTTTTCTAAATACATTCAAATATGTATCCGCTCATGAG
ACAATAACCCTGATAAATGCTTCAATAATATTGAAAAAGGAAGAGTATGAGTATTCAACATTTCCGTGTC
GCCCTTATTCCCTTTTTTGCGGCATTTTGCCTTCCTGTTTTTGCTCACCCAGAAACGCTGGTGAAAGTAA
AAGATGCTGAAGATCAGTTGGGTGCACGAGTGGGTTACATCGAACTGGATCTCAACAGCGGTAAGATCCT
TGAGAGTTTTCGCCCCGAAGAACGTTTTCCAATGATGAGCACTTTTAAAGTTCTGCTATGTGGCGCGGTA
TTATCCCGTATTGACGCCGGGCAAGAGCAACTCGGTCGCCGCATACACTATTCTCAGAATGACTTGGTTG
AGTACTCACCAGTCACAGAAAAGCATCTTACGGATGGCATGACAGTAAGAGAATTATGCAGTGCTGCCAT
AACCATGAGTGATAACACTGCGGCCAACTTACTTCTGACAACGATCGGAGGACCGAAGGAGCTAACCGCT
TTTTTGCACAACATGGGGGATCATGTAACTCGCCTTGATCGTTGGGAACCGGAGCTGAATGAAGCCATAC
CAAACGACGAGCGTGACACCACGATGCCTGTAGCAATGGCAACAACGTTGCGCAAACTATTAACTGGCGA
ACTACTTACTCTAGCTTCCCGGCAACAATTAATAGACTGGATGGAGGCGGATAAAGTTGCAGGACCACTT
CTGCGCTCGGCCCTTCCGGCTGGCTGGTTTATTGCTGATAAATCTGGAGCCGGTGAGCGTGGGTCTCGCG
GTATCATTGCAGCACTGGGGCCAGATGGTAAGCCCTCCCGTATCGTAGTTATCTACACGACGGGGAGTCA
GGCAACTATGGATGAACGAAATAGACAGATCGCTGAGATAGGTGCCTCACTGATTAAGCATTGGTAACTG
TCAGACCAAGTTTACTCATATATACTTTAGATTGATTTAAAACTTCATTTTTAATTTAAAAGGATCTAGG
TGAAGATCCTTTTTGATAATCTCATGACCAAAATCCCTTAACGTGAGTTTTCGTTCCACTGAGCGTCAGA
CCCCGTAGAAAAGATCAAAGGATCTTCTTGAGATCCTTTTTTTCTGCGCGTAATCTGCTGCTTGCAAACA
AAAAAACCACCGCTACCAGCGGTGGTTTGTTTGCCGGATCAAGAGCTACCAACTCTTTTTCCGAAGGTAA
CTGGCTTCAGCAGAGCGCAGATACCAAATACTGTTCTTCTAGTGTAGCCGTAGTTAGGCCACCACTTCAA
GAACTCTGTAGCACCGCCTACATACCTCGCTCTGCTAATCCTGTTACCAGTGGCTGCTGCCAGTGGCGAT
AAGTCGTGTCTTACCGGGTTGGACTCAAGACGATAGTTACCGGATAAGGCGCAGCGGTCGGGCTGAACGG
GGGGTTCGTGCACACAGCCCAGCTTGGAGCGAACGACCTACACCGAACTGAGATACCTACAGCGTGAGCT
ATGAGAAAGCGCCACGCTTCCCGAAGGGAGAAAGGCGGACAGGTATCCGGTAAGCGGCAGGGTCGGAACA
GGAGAGCGCACGAGGGAGCTTCCAGGGGGAAACGCCTGGTATCTTTATAGTCCTGTCGGGTTTCGCCACC
TCTGACTTGAGCGTCGATTTTTGTGATGCTCGTCAGGGGGGCGGAGCCTATGGAAAAACGCCAGCAACGC
GGCCTTTTTACGGTTCCTGGCCTTTTGCTGGCCTTTTGCTCACATGTTCTTTCCTGCGTTATCCCCTGAT
TCTGTGGATAACCGTATTACCGCCTTTGAGTGAGCTGATACCGCTCGCCGCAGCCGAACGACCGAGCGCA
GCGAGTCAGTGAGCGAGGAAGCGGAAGAGCGCCCAATACGCAAACCGCCTCTCCCCGCGCGTTGGCCGAT
TCATTAATGCAGCTGGCACGACAGGTTTCCCGACTGGAAAGCGGGCAGTGAGCGCAACGCAATTAATGTG
AGTTAGCTCACTCATTAGGCACCCCAGGCTTTACACTTTATGCTTCCGGCTCGTATGTTGTGTGGAATTG
TGAGCGGATAACAATTTCACACAGGAAACAGCTATGACCATGATTACGCCAAGCGCGCAATTAACCCTCA
CTAAAGGGAACAAAAGCTGGAGCTGCAAGCTTAATGTAGTCTTATGCAATACTCTTGTAGTCTTGCAACA
TGGTAACGATGAGTTAGCAACATGCCTTACAAGGAGAGAAAAAGCACCGTGCATGCCGATTGGTGGAAGT
AAGGTGGTACGATCGTGCCTTATTAGGAAGGCAACAGACGGGTCTGACATGGATTGGACGAACCACTGAA
TTGCCGCATTGCAGAGATATTGTATTTAAGTGCCTAGCTCGATACATAAACGGGTCTCTCTGGTTAGACC
AGATCTGAGCCTGGGAGCTCTCTGGCTAACTAGGGAACCCACTGCTTAAGCCTCAATAAAGCTTGCCTTG
AGTGCTTCAAGTAGTGTGTGCCCGTCTGTTGTGTGACTCTGGTAACTAGAGATCCCTCAGACCCTTTTAG
TCAGTGTGGAAAATCTCTAGCAGTGGCGCCCGAACAGGGACTTGAAAGCGAAAGGGAAACCAGAGGAGCT
CTCTCGACGCAGGACTCGGCTTGCTGAAGCGCGCACGGCAAGAGGCGAGGGGCGGCGACTGGTGAGTACG
CCAAAAATTTTGACTAGCGGAGGCTAGAAGGAGAGAGATGGGTGCGAGAGCGTCAGTATTAAGCGGGGGA
GAATTAGATCGCGATGGGAAAAAATTCGGTTAAGGCCAGGGGGAAAGAAAAAATATAAATTAAAACATAT
AGTATGGGCAAGCAGGGAGCTAGAACGATTCGCAGTTAATCCTGGCCTGTTAGAAACATCAGAAGGCTGT
AGACAAATACTGGGACAGCTACAACCATCCCTTCAGACAGGATCAGAAGAACTTAGATCATTATATAATA
CAGTAGCAACCCTCTATTGTGTGCATCAAAGGATAGAGATAAAAGACACCAAGGAAGCTTTAGACAAGAT
AGAGGAAGAGCAAAACAAAAGTAAGACCACCGCACAGCAAGCGGCCGCTGATCTTCAGACCTGGAGGAGG
AGATATGAGGGACAATTGGAGAAGTGAATTATATAAATATAAAGTAGTAAAAATTGAACCATTAGGAGTA
GCACCCACCAAGGCAAAGAGAAGAGTGGTGCAGAGAGAAAAAAGAGCAGTGGGAATAGGAGCTTTGTTCC
TTGGGTTCTTGGGAGCAGCAGGAAGCACTATGGGCGCAGCGTCAATGACGCTGACGGTACAGGCCAGACA
ATTATTGTCTGGTATAGTGCAGCAGCAGAACAATTTGCTGAGGGCTATTGAGGCGCAACAGCATCTGTTG
CAACTCACAGTCTGGGGCATCAAGCAGCTCCAGGCAAGAATCCTGGCTGTGGAAAGATACCTAAAGGATC
AACAGCTCCTGGGGATTTGGGGTTGCTCTGGAAAACTCATTTGCACCACTGCTGTGCCTTGGAATGCTAG
TTGGAGTAATAAATCTCTGGAACAGATTTGGAATCACACGACCTGGATGGAGTGGGACAGAGAAATTAAC
AATTACACAAGCTTAATACACTCCTTAATTGAAGAATCGCAAAACCAGCAAGAAAAGAATGAACAAGAAT
TATTGGAATTAGATAAATGGGCAAGTTTGTGGAATTGGTTTAACATAACAAATTGGCTGTGGTATATAAA
ATTATTCATAATGATAGTAGGAGGCTTGGTAGGTTTAAGAATAGTTTTTGCTGTACTTTCTATAGTGAAT
AGAGTTAGGCAGGGATATTCACCATTATCGTTTCAGACCCACCTCCCAACCCCGAGGGGACCCATGCATT
GCATCTCAATTAGTCAGCAACCAGGTGTGGAAAGTCCCCAGGCTCCCCAGCAGGCAGAAGTATGCAAAGC
ATGCGTCTCAATTAGTCAGCAACCATAGTCCCGCCCCTAACTCCGCCCATCCCGCCCCTAACTCCGCCCA
GTTCCGCCCATTCTCCGCCCCATGGCTGACTAATTTTTTTTATTTATGCAGAGGCCGAGGCCGCCTCGGC
CTCTGAGCTATTCCAGAAGTAGTGAGGAGGCTTTTTTGGAGGCCTAGGCTTTTGCAAAAAGCTTTCTAGA
GGTACCACCGGAGCTTACCATGACCGAGTACAAGCCCACGGTGCGCCTCGCCACCCGCGACGACGTCCCC
AGGGCCGTACGCACCCTCGCCGCCGCGTTCGCCGACTACCCCGCCACGCGCCACACCGTCGATCCGGACC
GCCACATCGAGCGGGTCACCGAGCTGCAAGAACTCTTCCTCACGCGCGTCGGGCTCGACATCGGCAAGGT
GTGGGTCGCGGACGACGGCGCCGCCGTGGCGGTCTGGACCACGCCGGAGAGCGTCGAAGCGGGGGCGGTG
TTCGCCGAGATCGGCCCGCGCATGGCCGAGTTGAGCGGTTCCCGGCTGGCCGCGCAGCAACAGATGGAAG
GCCTCCTGGCGCCGCACCGGCCCAAGGAGCCCGCGTGGTTCCTGGCCACCGTCGGCGTCTCGCCCGACCA
CCAGGGCAAGGGTCTGGGCAGCGCCGTCGTGCTCCCCGGAGTGGAGGCGGCCGAGCGCGCCGGGGTGCCC
GCCTTCCTGGAGACCTCCGCGCCCCGCAACCTCCCCTTCTACGAGCGGCTCGGCTTCACCGTCACCGCCG
ACGTCGAGGTGCCCGAAGGACCGCGCACCTGGTGCATGACCCGCAAGCCCGGTGCCAGTTAACGAATTCT
AGATCTTGAGACAAATGGCAGTATTCATCCACAATTTTAAAAGAAAAGGGGGGATTGGGGGGTACAGTGC
AGGGGAAAGAATAGTAGACATAATAGCAACAGACATACAAACTAAAGAATTACAAAAACAAATTACAAAA
ATTCAAAATTTTCGGGTTTATTACAGGGACAGCAGAGATCCACTTTGGCGCC
